>Addgene plasmid #56226 | mIFP-LaminA-C-18 | depositor partial sequence | sequence record 87125 | insert sequence
TCAGATCCGCTAGCGCTACCGGTCGCCACCATGTCGGTACCGCTGACTACCTCAGCATTCGGCCACGCGT
TTCTGGCTAACTGTGAACGCGAGCAGATCCACCTGGCGGGCTCCATTCAGCCGCACGGTATCCTGCTGGC
TGTGAAAGAGCCGGACAACGTGGTGATCCAGGCTTCTATTAACGCTGCGGAGTTCCTGAACACCAACTCT
GTTGTTGGCCGTCCGCTGCGTGACCTGGGCGGCGATCTGCCTTTGCAGATCCTGCCGCACCTGAACGGCC
CGCTGCACCTGGCTCCGATGACCCTGCGTTGTACCGTGGGTTCTCCGCCGCGTCGTGTGGACTGTACCAT
TCATCGTCCGTCTAACGGCGGCCTGATCGTAGAACTGGAACCAGCAACCAAGACCACTAACATTGCGCCG
GCTCTGGACGGTGCGTTTCATCGTATCACTTCTTCATCCTCCCTGATGGGCCTGTGTGACGAAACCGCGA
CTATTATCCGTGAGATTACTGGCTACGACCGTGTGATGGTAGTACGTTTCGATGAAGAGGGTAATGGCGA
AATTCTGTCCGAACGTCGTCGTGCGGACCTGGAAGCGTTCCTGGGTAACCGCTACCCGGCGTCTACTATT
CCGCAGATCGCTCGTCGCCTGTACGAACATAACCGTGTTCGCCTGCTGGTAGATGTGAACTATACTCCGG
TTCCGCTACAGCCGCGCATCAGCCCGCTGAACGGTCGTGATCTGGATATGTCCCTGTCTTGCCTGCGCTC
TATGTCCCCGATCCACCAGAAATACATGCAGGACATGGGCGTTGGCGCGACCCTGGTTTGCTCTCTGATG
GTGTCTGGTCGTCTGTGGGGTCTGATCGCTTGCCACCACTACGAACCGCGCTTCGTTCCGTTCCACATTC
GCGCTGCTGGCGAAGCGCTGGCGGAAACTTGTGCGATCCGCATCGCGACGCTGGAGAGCTTTGCACAGTC
TCAGTCCAAATCCGGACTCAGATCTGGCAGCGGTGGAGGCAGCGCATCCGGCGGAAGCGGAAGCGAGACC
CCGTCCCAGCGGCGCGCCACCCGCAGCGGGGCGCAGGCCAGCTCCACTCCGCTGTCGCCCACCCGCATCA
CCCGGCTGCAGGAGAAGGAGGACCTGCAGGAGCTCAATGATCGCTTGGCGGTCTACATCGACCGTGTGCG
CTCGCTGGAAACGGAGAACGCAGGGCTGCGCCTTCGCATCACCGAGTCTGAAGAGGTGGTCAGCCGCGAG
GTGTCCGGCATCAAGGCCGCCTACGAGGCCGAGCTCGGGGATGCCCGCAAGACCCTTGACTCAGTAGCCA
AGGAGCGCGCCCGCCTGCAGCTGGAGCTGAGCAAAGTGCGTGAGGAGTTTAAGGAGCTGAAAGCGCGCAA
TACCAAGAAGGAGGGTGACCTGATAGCTGCTCAGGCTCGGCTGAAGGACCTGGAGGCTCTGCTGAACTCC
AAGGAGGCCGCACTGAGCACTGCTCTCAGTGAGAAGCGCACGCTGGAGGGCGAGCTGCATGATCTGCGGG
GCCAGGTGGCCAAGCTTGAGGCAGCCCTAGGTGAGGCCAAGAAGCAACTTCAGGATGAGATGCTGCGGCG
GGTGGATGCTGAGAACAGGCTGCAGACCATGAAGGAGGAACTGGACTTCCAGAAGAACATCTACAGTGAG
GAGCTGCGTGAGACCAAGCGCCGTCATGAGACCCGACTGGTGGAGATTGACAATGGGAAGCAGCGTGAGT
TTGAGAGCCGGCTGGCGGATGCGCTGCAGGAACTGCGGGCCCAGCATGAGGACCAGGTGGAGCAGTATAA
GAAGGAGCTGGAGAAGACTTATTCTGCCAAGCTGGACAATGCCAGGCAGTCTGCTGAGAGGAACAGCAAC
CTGGTGGGGGCTGCCCACGAGGAGCTGCAGCAGTCGCGCATCCGCATCGACAGCCTCTCTGCCCAGCTCA
GCCAGCTCCAGAAGCAGCTGGCAGCCAAGGAGGCGAAGCTTCGAGACCTGGAGGACTCACTGGCCCGTGA
GCGGGACACCAGCCGGCGGCTGCTGGCGGAAAAGGAGCGGGAGATGGCCGAGATGCGGGCAAGGATGCAG
CAGCAGCTGGACGAGTACCAGGAGCTTCTGGACATCAAGCTGGCCCTGGACATGGAGATCCACGCCTACC
GCAAGCTCTTGGAGGGCGAGGAGGAGAGGCTACGCCTGTCCCCCAGCCCTACCTCGCAGCGCAGCCGTGG
CCGTGCTTCCTCTCACTCATCCCAGACACAGGGTGGGGGCAGCGTCACCAAAAAGCGCAAACTGGAGTCC
ACTGAGAGCCGCAGCAGCTTCTCACAGCACGCACGCACTAGCGGGCGCGTGGCCGTGGAGGAGGTGGATG
AGGAGGGCAAGTTTGTCCGGCTGCGCAACAAGTCCAATGAGGACCAGTCCATGGGCAATTGGCAGATCAA
GCGCCAGAATGGAGATGATCCCTTGCTGACTTACCGGTTCCCACCAAAGTTCACCCTGAAGGCTGGGCAG
GTGGTGACGATCTGGGCTGCAGGAGCTGGGGCCACCCACAGCCCCCCTACCGACCTGGTGTGGAAGGCAC
AGAACACCTGGGGCTGCGGGAACAGCCTGCGTACGGCTCTCATCAACTCCACTGGGGAAGAAGTGGCCAT
GCGCAAGCTGGTGCGCTCAGTGACTGTGGTTGAGGACGACGAGGATGAGGATGGAGATGACCTGCTCCAT
CACCACCACGGCTCCCACTGCAGCAGCTCGGGGGACCCCGCTGAGTACAACCTGCGCTCGCGCACCGTGC
TGTGCGGGACCTGCGGGCAGCCTGCCGACAAGGCATCTGCCAGCGGCTCAGGAGCCCAGGTGGGCGGACC
CATCTCCTCTGGCTCTTCTGCCTCCAGTGTCACGGTCACTCGCAGCTACCGCAGTGTGGGGGGCAGTGGG
GGTGGCAGCTTCGGGGACAATCTGGTCACCCGCTCCTACCTCCTGGGCAACTCCAGCCCCCGAACCCAGA
GCCCCCAGAACTGCAGCATCATGTAAGGATCCACCGGATCTAGATAACTGATCATAATC
