>Addgene plasmid #56226 | mIFP-LaminA-C-18 | addgene partial sequence | sequence record 116599 | hSMAD1-F2 5'-TGAGTTTGGACAAACCACAAC-3'
AATTTGTGATGCTATTGCTTTATTTGTAACCATTATAAGCTGCAATAAACAAGTTAACAACAACAATTGC
ATTCATTTTATGTTTCAGGTTCAGGGGGAGGTGTGGGAGGTTTTTTAAAGCAAGTAAAACCTCTACAAAT
GTGGTATGGCTGATTATGATCAGTTATCTAGATCCGGTGGATCCTTACATGATGCTGCAGTTCTGGGGGC
TCTGGGTTCGGGGGCTGGAGTTGCCCAGGAGGTAGGAGCGGGTGACCAGATTGTCCCCGAAGCTGCCACC
CCCACTGCCCCCCACACTGCGGTAGCTGCGAGTGACCGTGACACTGGAGGCAGAAGAGCCAGAGGAGATG
GGTCCGCCCACCTGGGCTCCTGAGCCGCTGGCAGATGCCTTGTCGGCAGGCTGCCCGCAGGTCCCGCACA
GCACGGTGCGCGAGCGCAGGTTGTACTCAGCGGGGTCCCCCGAGCTGCTGCAGTGGGAGCCGTGGTGGTG
ATGGAGCAGGTCATCTCCATCCTCATCCTCGTCGTCCTCAACCACAGTCACTGAGCGCACCAGCTTGCGC
ATGGCCACTTCTTCCCCAGTGGAGTTGATGAGAGCCGTACGCAGGCTGTTCCCGCAGCCCCAGGTGTTCT
GTGCCTTCCACACCAGGTCGGTAGGGGGGCTGTGGGTGGCCCCAGCTCCTGCAGCCCAGATCGTCACCAC
CTGCCCAGCCTTCAGGGTGAACTTTGGTGGGAACCGGTAAGTCAGCAAGGGATCATCTCCATTCTGGCGC
TTGATCTGCCAATTGCCCATGGACTGGTCCTCATTGGACTTGTTGCGCAGCCGGACAAACTTGCCCTCCT
CATCCACCTCCTCCACGGCCACGCGCCCGCTAGTGCGTGCGTGCTGTGA
