>Addgene plasmid #56226 | mIFP-LaminA-C-18 | addgene partial sequence | sequence record 118115 | CMV-F2 5'-GGTCTATATAAGCAGAGCTGGT-3'
TCAGCATTCGGCCACGCGTTTCTGGCTAACTGTGAACGCGAGCAGATCCACCTGGCGGGCTCCATTCAGC
CGCACGGTATCCTGCTGGCTGTGAAAGAGCCGGACAACGTGGTGATCCAGGCTTCTATTAACGCTGCGGA
GTTCCTGAACACCAACTCTGTTGTTGGCCGTCCGCTGCGTGACCTGGGCGGCGATCTGCCTTTGCAGATC
CTGCCGCACCTGAACGGCCCGCTGCACCTGGCTCCGATGACCCTGCGTTGTACCGTGGGTTCTCCGCCGC
GTCGTGTGGACTGTACCATTCATCGTCCGTCTAACGGCGGCCTGATCGTAGAACTGGAACCAGCAACCAA
GACCACTAACATTGCGCCGGCTCTGGACGGTGCGTTTCATCGTATCACTTCTTCATCCTCCCTGATGGGC
CTGTGTGACGAAACCGCGACTATTATCCGTGAGATTACTGGCTACGACCGTGTGATGGTAGTACGTTTCG
ATGAAGAGGGTAATGGCGAAATTCTGTCCGAACGTCGTCGTGCGGACCTGGAAGCGTTCCTGGGTAACCG
CTACCCGGCGT
