[The description below was written by a language model from this plasmid's Addgene catalogue record.]
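Description:
mIFP-LaminA-C-18 is a mammalian expression plasmid built on the mIFP-C1 backbone (about 4.75 kb without insert), a C1-style fusion vector in which the fluorescent protein sits upstream of the cloning site. It is maintained in E. coli as a high-copy plasmid under kanamycin selection, and the same backbone provides a neomycin resistance marker so that transfected mammalian cells can be selected with G418. No feature table accompanies the record, so the origin of replication, the polyadenylation signal and other backbone elements are not explicitly listed. However, the use of an SV40 polyA reverse sequencing primer suggests an SV40 polyadenylation signal downstream of the insert.

The payload is human lamin A (LMNA, corresponding to a RefSeq lamin A transcript) expressed from the CMV promoter, with mIFP fused to its N terminus. mIFP is a naturally monomeric infrared fluorescent protein with recorded excitation at 683 nm and emission at 704 nm. The "C-18" in the name probably denotes the C-type fusion orientation and an 18-residue linker between the two proteins, but the record does not state this. The cloning method is likewise listed as unknown.

Lamin A is a structural component of the nuclear lamina, so the fusion localizes to the nuclear envelope. This makes the construct a localization marker for outlining the nucleus in live or fixed mammalian cells. Its far-red/infrared spectrum leaves the visible channels free for other fluorophores in multicolour imaging. It also demonstrates that mIFP works as a monomeric protein-labelling tag.
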