Addgene plasmid #56226: mIFP-LaminA-C-18
Purpose: Localization: Nuclear Envelope, Excitation: 683, Emission: 704
Depositing lab: Michael Davidson. Depositing organization: Florida State University, Tallahassee. Publication: A naturally monomeric infrared fluorescent protein for protein labeling in vivo. Yu D, Baird MA, Allen JR, Howe ES, Klassen MP, Reade A, Makhijani K, Song Y, Liu S, Murthy Z, Zhang SQ, Weiner OD, Kornberg TB, Jan YN, Davidson MW, Shu X. Nat Methods. 2015 Aug;12(8):763-765. doi: 10.1038/nmeth.3447. Epub 2015 Jun 22. PubMed 26098020.
Backbone
  Vector backbone: mIFP-C1
  Backbone size w/o insert (bp): 4750
  Vector type: Mammalian Expression
  Selectable markers: Neomycin (select with G418)
Growth in bacteria
  Bacterial resistance: Kanamycin, 50 μg/mL
  Growth temperature: 37°C
  Growth strain: DH5alpha
  Copy number: High Copy
Gene/Insert
  Gene/Insert name: LaminA (alt name: NM_170707.2)
  Species: H. sapiens (human)
  Entrez Gene: LMNA (a.k.a. CDCD1, CDDC, CMD1A, CMT2B1, EMD2, FPL, FPLD, FPLD2, HGPS, IDC, LDP1, LFP, LGMD1B, LMN1, LMNC, LMNL1, MADA, PRO1)
  Promoter: CMV
  Tag / fusion protein: mIFP (N terminal on backbone)
  Cloning method: Unknown
  Sequencing primers: 5′ CMV-F; 3′ SV40pA-R
Terms and licenses: Academic/Nonprofit Terms; Industry Terms
Depositor comments: . Excitation = 683; Emission = 704
How to cite: mIFP-LaminA-C-18 was a gift from Michael Davidson (Addgene plasmid # 56226 ; http://n2t.net/addgene:56226 ; RRID:Addgene_56226)
